>Addgene plasmid #242664 | pCMV-SpCas9-VQR-P2A-EGFP (LRF199) | addgene full sequence | sequence record 488971 | Addgene NGS Result
ATATGCCAAGTACGCCCCCTATTGACGTCAATGACGGTAAATGGCCCGCCTGGCATTATGCCCAGTACAT
GACCTTATGGGACTTTCCTACTTGGCAGTACATCTACGTATTAGTCATCGCTATTACCATGGTGATGCGG
TTTTGGCAGTACATCAATGGGCGTGGATAGCGGTTTGACTCACGGGGATTTCCAAGTCTCCACCCCATTG
ACGTCAATGGGAGTTTGTTTTGGCACCAAAATCAACGGGACTTTCCAAAATGTCGTAACAACTCCGCCCC
ATTGACGCAAATGGGCGGTAGGCGTGTACGGTGGGAGGTCTATATAAGCAGAGCTGGTTTAGTGAACCGT
CAGATCCGCTAGAGATCCGCGGCCGCTAATACGACTCACTATAGGGAGAGCCGCCACCATGGACAAGAAG
TACAGCATCGGCCTGGACATCGGCACCAACTCTGTGGGCTGGGCCGTGATCACCGACGAGTACAAGGTGC
CCAGCAAGAAATTCAAGGTGCTGGGCAACACCGACCGGCACAGCATCAAGAAGAACCTGATCGGAGCCCT
GCTGTTCGACAGCGGCGAAACAGCCGAGGCCACCCGGCTGAAGAGAACCGCCAGAAGAAGATACACCAGA
CGGAAGAACCGGATCTGCTATCTGCAAGAGATCTTCAGCAACGAGATGGCCAAGGTGGACGACAGCTTCT
TCCACAGACTGGAAGAGTCCTTCCTGGTGGAAGAGGATAAGAAGCACGAGCGGCACCCCATCTTCGGCAA
CATCGTGGACGAGGTGGCCTACCACGAGAAGTACCCCACCATCTACCACCTGAGAAAGAAACTGGTGGAC
AGCACCGACAAGGCCGACCTGCGGCTGATCTATCTGGCCCTGGCCCACATGATCAAGTTCCGGGGCCACT
TCCTGATCGAGGGCGACCTGAACCCCGACAACAGCGACGTGGACAAGCTGTTCATCCAGCTGGTGCAGAC
CTACAACCAGCTGTTCGAGGAAAACCCCATCAACGCCAGCGGCGTGGACGCCAAGGCCATCCTGTCTGCC
AGACTGAGCAAGAGCAGACGGCTGGAAAATCTGATCGCCCAGCTGCCCGGCGAGAAGAAGAATGGCCTGT
TCGGAAACCTGATTGCCCTGAGCCTGGGCCTGACCCCCAACTTCAAGAGCAACTTCGACCTGGCCGAGGA
TGCCAAACTGCAGCTGAGCAAGGACACCTACGACGACGACCTGGACAACCTGCTGGCCCAGATCGGCGAC
CAGTACGCCGACCTGTTTCTGGCCGCCAAGAACCTGTCCGACGCCATCCTGCTGAGCGACATCCTGAGAG
TGAACACCGAGATCACCAAGGCCCCCCTGAGCGCCTCTATGATCAAGAGATACGACGAGCACCACCAGGA
CCTGACCCTGCTGAAAGCTCTCGTGCGGCAGCAGCTGCCTGAGAAGTACAAAGAGATTTTCTTCGACCAG
AGCAAGAACGGCTACGCCGGCTACATTGACGGCGGAGCCAGCCAGGAAGAGTTCTACAAGTTCATCAAGC
CCATCCTGGAAAAGATGGACGGCACCGAGGAACTGCTCGTGAAGCTGAACAGAGAGGACCTGCTGCGGAA
GCAGCGGACCTTCGACAACGGCAGCATCCCCCACCAGATCCACCTGGGAGAGCTGCACGCCATTCTGCGG
CGGCAGGAAGATTTTTACCCATTCCTGAAGGACAACCGGGAAAAGATCGAGAAGATCCTGACCTTCCGCA
TCCCCTACTACGTGGGCCCTCTGGCCAGGGGAAACAGCAGATTCGCCTGGATGACCAGAAAGAGCGAGGA
AACCATCACCCCCTGGAACTTCGAGGAAGTGGTGGACAAGGGCGCTTCCGCCCAGAGCTTCATCGAGCGG
ATGACCAACTTCGATAAGAACCTGCCCAACGAGAAGGTGCTGCCCAAGCACAGCCTGCTGTACGAGTACT
TCACCGTGTATAACGAGCTGACCAAAGTGAAATACGTGACCGAGGGAATGAGAAAGCCCGCCTTCCTGAG
CGGCGAGCAGAAAAAGGCCATCGTGGACCTGCTGTTCAAGACCAACCGGAAAGTGACCGTGAAGCAGCTG
AAAGAGGACTACTTCAAGAAAATCGAGTGCTTCGACTCCGTGGAAATCTCCGGCGTGGAAGATCGGTTCA
ACGCCTCCCTGGGCACATACCACGATCTGCTGAAAATTATCAAGGACAAGGACTTCCTGGACAATGAGGA
AAACGAGGACATTCTGGAAGATATCGTGCTGACCCTGACACTGTTTGAGGACAGAGAGATGATCGAGGAA
CGGCTGAAAACCTATGCCCACCTGTTCGACGACAAAGTGATGAAGCAGCTGAAGCGGCGGAGATACACCG
GCTGGGGCAGGCTGAGCCGGAAGCTGATCAACGGCATCCGGGACAAGCAGTCCGGCAAGACAATCCTGGA
TTTCCTGAAGTCCGACGGCTTCGCCAACAGAAACTTCATGCAGCTGATCCACGACGACAGCCTGACCTTT
AAAGAGGACATCCAGAAAGCCCAGGTGTCCGGCCAGGGCGATAGCCTGCACGAGCACATTGCCAATCTGG
CCGGCAGCCCCGCCATTAAGAAGGGCATCCTGCAGACAGTGAAGGTGGTGGACGAGCTCGTGAAAGTGAT
GGGCCGGCACAAGCCCGAGAACATCGTGATCGAAATGGCCAGAGAGAACCAGACCACCCAGAAGGGACAG
AAGAACAGCCGCGAGAGAATGAAGCGGATCGAAGAGGGCATCAAAGAGCTGGGCAGCCAGATCCTGAAAG
AACACCCCGTGGAAAACACCCAGCTGCAGAACGAGAAGCTGTACCTGTACTACCTGCAGAATGGGCGGGA
TATGTACGTGGACCAGGAACTGGACATCAACCGGCTGTCCGACTACGATGTGGACCATATCGTGCCTCAG
AGCTTTCTGAAGGACGACTCCATCGACAACAAGGTGCTGACCAGAAGCGACAAGAACCGGGGCAAGAGCG
ACAACGTGCCCTCCGAAGAGGTCGTGAAGAAGATGAAGAACTACTGGCGGCAGCTGCTGAACGCCAAGCT
GATTACCCAGAGAAAGTTCGACAATCTGACCAAGGCCGAGAGAGGCGGCCTGAGCGAACTGGATAAGGCC
GGCTTCATCAAGAGACAGCTGGTGGAAACCCGGCAGATCACAAAGCACGTGGCACAGATCCTGGACTCCC
GGATGAACACTAAGTACGACGAGAATGACAAGCTGATCCGGGAAGTGAAAGTGATCACCCTGAAGTCCAA
GCTGGTGTCCGATTTCCGGAAGGATTTCCAGTTTTACAAAGTGCGCGAGATCAACAACTACCACCACGCC
CACGACGCCTACCTGAACGCCGTCGTGGGAACCGCCCTGATCAAAAAGTACCCTAAGCTGGAAAGCGAGT
TCGTGTACGGCGACTACAAGGTGTACGACGTGCGGAAGATGATCGCCAAGAGCGAGCAGGAAATCGGCAA
GGCTACCGCCAAGTACTTCTTCTACAGCAACATCATGAACTTTTTCAAGACCGAGATTACCCTGGCCAAC
GGCGAGATCCGGAAGCGGCCTCTGATCGAGACAAACGGCGAAACCGGGGAGATCGTGTGGGATAAGGGCC
GGGATTTTGCCACCGTGCGGAAAGTGCTGAGCATGCCCCAAGTGAATATCGTGAAAAAGACCGAGGTGCA
GACAGGCGGCTTCAGCAAAGAGTCTATCCTGCCCAAGAGGAACAGCGATAAGCTGATCGCCAGAAAGAAG
GACTGGGACCCTAAGAAGTACGGCGGCTTCGTGAGCCCCACCGTGGCCTATTCTGTGCTGGTGGTGGCCA
AAGTGGAAAAGGGCAAGTCCAAGAAACTGAAGAGTGTGAAAGAGCTGCTGGGGATCACCATCATGGAAAG
AAGCAGCTTCGAGAAGAATCCCATCGACTTTCTGGAAGCCAAGGGCTACAAAGAAGTGAAAAAGGACCTG
ATCATCAAGCTGCCTAAGTACTCCCTGTTCGAGCTGGAAAACGGCCGGAAGAGAATGCTGGCCTCTGCCG
GAGAACTGCAGAAGGGAAACGAACTGGCCCTGCCCTCCAAATATGTGAACTTCCTGTACCTGGCCAGCCA
CTATGAGAAGCTGAAGGGCTCCCCCGAGGATAATGAGCAGAAACAGCTGTTTGTGGAACAGCACAAGCAC
TACCTGGACGAGATCATCGAGCAGATCAGCGAGTTCTCCAAGAGAGTGATCCTGGCCGACGCTAATCTGG
ACAAAGTGCTGTCCGCCTACAACAAGCACCGGGATAAGCCCATCAGAGAGCAGGCCGAGAATATCATCCA
CCTGTTTACCCTGACCAATCTGGGAGCCCCTGCCGCCTTCAAGTACTTTGACACCACCATCGACCGGAAG
CAGTACAGAAGCACCAAAGAGGTGCTGGACGCCACCCTGATCCACCAGAGCATCACCGGCCTGTACGAGA
CACGGATCGACCTGTCTCAGCTGGGAGGCGACGGATCCGGCGGAGGCGGAAGCGGGAAAAGAACCGCCGA
CGGCAGCGAATTCGAGCCCAAGAAGAAGAGGAAAGTCTCGAGCGGAGGCGACTACAAAGACCATGACGGT
GATTATAAAGATCATGACATCGATTACAAGGATGACGATGACAAGGGAGGCGGTGGAAGCGGCGCAACAA
ACTTCTCTCTGCTGAAACAAGCCGGAGATGTCGAAGAGAATCCTGGACCGATGGTGAGCAAGGGCGAGGA
GCTGTTCACCGGGGTGGTGCCCATCCTGGTCGAGCTGGACGGCGACGTAAACGGCCACAAGTTCAGCGTG
TCCGGCGAGGGCGAGGGCGATGCCACCTACGGCAAGCTGACCCTGAAGTTCATCTGCACCACCGGCAAGC
TGCCCGTGCCCTGGCCCACCCTCGTGACCACCCTGACCTACGGCGTGCAGTGCTTCAGCCGCTACCCCGA
CCACATGAAGCAGCACGACTTCTTCAAGTCCGCCATGCCCGAAGGCTACGTCCAGGAGCGCACCATCTTC
TTCAAGGACGACGGCAACTACAAGACCCGCGCCGAGGTGAAGTTCGAGGGCGACACCCTGGTGAACCGCA
TCGAGCTGAAGGGCATCGACTTCAAGGAGGACGGCAACATCCTGGGGCACAAGCTGGAGTACAACTACAA
CAGCCACAACGTCTATATCATGGCCGACAAGCAGAAGAACGGCATCAAGGTGAACTTCAAGATCCGCCAC
AACATCGAGGACGGCAGCGTGCAGCTCGCCGACCACTACCAGCAGAACACCCCCATCGGCGACGGCCCCG
TGCTGCTGCCCGACAACCACTACCTGAGCACCCAGTCCGCCCTGAGCAAAGACCCCAACGAGAAGCGCGA
TCACATGGTCCTGCTGGAGTTCGTGACCGCCGCCGGGATCACTCTCGGCATGGACGAGCTGTACAAGTGA
CCGGTCATCATCACCATCACCATTGAGTTTAAACCCGCTGATCAGCCTCGACTGTGCCTTCTAGTTGCCA
GCCATCTGTTGTTTGCCCCTCCCCCGTGCCTTCCTTGACCCTGGAAGGTGCCACTCCCACTGTCCTTTCC
TAATAAAATGAGGAAATTGCATCGCATTGTCTGAGTAGGTGTCATTCTATTCTGGGGGGTGGGGTGGGGC
AGGACAGCAAGGGGGAGGATTGGGAAGACAATAGCAGGCATGCTGGGGATGCGGTGGGCTCTATGGCTTC
TGAGGCGGAAAGAACCAGCTGGGGCTCGATACCGTCGACCTCTAGCTAGAGCTTGGCGTAATCATGGTCA
TAGCTGTTTCCTGTGTGAAATTGTTATCCGCTCACAATTCCACACAACATACGAGCCGGAAGCATAAAGT
GTAAAGCCTAGGGTGCCTAATGAGTGAGCTAACTCACATTAATTGCGTTGCGCTCACTGCCCGCTTTCCA
GTCGGGAAACCTGTCGTGCCAGCTGCATTAATGAATCGGCCAACGCGCGGGGAGAGGCGGTTTGCGTATT
GGGCGCTCTTCCGCTTCCTCGCTCACTGACTCGCTGCGCTCGGTCGTTCGGCTGCGGCGAGCGGTATCAG
CTCACTCAAAGGCGGTAATACGGTTATCCACAGAATCAGGGGATAACGCAGGAAAGAACATGTGAGCAAA
AGGCCAGCAAAAGGCCAGGAACCGTAAAAAGGCCGCGTTGCTGGCGTTTTTCCATAGGCTCCGCCCCCCT
GACGAGCATCACAAAAATCGACGCTCAAGTCAGAGGTGGCGAAACCCGACAGGACTATAAAGATACCAGG
CGTTTCCCCCTGGAAGCTCCCTCGTGCGCTCTCCTGTTCCGACCCTGCCGCTTACCGGATACCTGTCCGC
CTTTCTCCCTTCGGGAAGCGTGGCGCTTTCTCATAGCTCACGCTGTAGGTATCTCAGTTCGGTGTAGGTC
GTTCGCTCCAAGCTGGGCTGTGTGCACGAACCCCCCGTTCAGCCCGACCGCTGCGCCTTATCCGGTAACT
ATCGTCTTGAGTCCAACCCGGTAAGACACGACTTATCGCCACTGGCAGCAGCCACTGGTAACAGGATTAG
CAGAGCGAGGTATGTAGGCGGTGCTACAGAGTTCTTGAAGTGGTGGCCTAACTACGGCTACACTAGAAGA
ACAGTATTTGGTATCTGCGCTCTGCTGAAGCCAGTTACCTTCGGAAAAAGAGTTGGTAGCTCTTGATCCG
GCAAACAAACCACCGCTGGTAGCGGTGGTTTTTTTGTTTGCAAGCAGCAGATTACGCGCAGAAAAAAAGG
ATCTCAAGAAGATCCTTTGATCTTTTCTACGGGGTCTGACGCTCAGTGGAACGAAAACTCACGTTAAGGG
ATTTTGGTCATGAGATTATCAAAAAGGATCTTCACCTAGATCCTTTTAAATTAAAAATGAAGTTTTAAAT
CAATCTAAAGTATATATGAGTAAACTTGGTCTGACAGTTACCAATGCTTAATCAGTGAGGCACCTATCTC
AGCGATCTGTCTATTTCGTTCATCCATAGTTGCCTGACTCCCCGTCGTGTAGATAACTACGATACGGGAG
GGCTTACCATCTGGCCCCAGTGCTGCAATGATACCGCGAGACCCACGCTCACCGGCTCCAGATTTATCAG
CAATAAACCAGCCAGCCGGAAGGGCCGAGCGCAGAAGTGGTCCTGCAACTTTATCCGCCTCCATCCAGTC
TATTAATTGTTGCCGGGAAGCTAGAGTAAGTAGTTCGCCAGTTAATAGTTTGCGCAACGTTGTTGCCATT
GCTACAGGCATCGTGGTGTCACGCTCGTCGTTTGGTATGGCTTCATTCAGCTCCGGTTCCCAACGATCAA
GGCGAGTTACATGATCCCCCATGTTGTGCAAAAAAGCGGTTAGCTCCTTCGGTCCTCCGATCGTTGTCAG
AAGTAAGTTGGCCGCAGTGTTATCACTCATGGTTATGGCAGCACTGCATAATTCTCTTACTGTCATGCCA
TCCGTAAGATGCTTTTCTGTGACTGGTGAGTACTCAACCAAGTCATTCTGAGAATAGTGTATGCGGCGAC
CGAGTTGCTCTTGCCCGGCGTCAATACGGGATAATACCGCGCCACATAGCAGAACTTTAAAAGTGCTCAT
CATTGGAAAACGTTCTTCGGGGCGAAAACTCTCAAGGATCTTACCGCTGTTGAGATCCAGTTCGATGTAA
CCCACTCGTGCACCCAACTGATCTTCAGCATCTTTTACTTTCACCAGCGTTTCTGGGTGAGCAAAAACAG
GAAGGCAAAATGCCGCAAAAAAGGGAATAAGGGCGACACGGAAATGTTGAATACTCATACTCTTCCTTTT
TCAATATTATTGAAGCATTTATCAGGGTTATTGTCTCATGAGCGGATACATATTTGAATGTATTTAGAAA
AATAAACAAATAGGGGTTCCGCGCACATTTCCCCGAAAAGTGCCACCTGACGTCGACGGATCGGGAGATC
GATCTCCCGATCCCCTAGGGTCGACTCTCAGTACAATCTGCTCTGATGCCGCATAGTTAAGCCAGTATCT
GCTCCCTGCTTGTGTGTTGGAGGTCGCTGAGTAGTGCGCGAGCAAAATTTAAGCTACAACAAGGCAAGGC
TTGACCGACAATTGCATGAAGAATCTGCTTAGGGTTAGGCGTTTTGCGCTGCTTCGCGATGTACGGGCCA
GATATACGCGTTGACATTGATTATTGACTAGTTATTAATAGTAATCAATTACGGGGTCATTAGTTCATAG
CCCATATATGGAGTTCCGCGTTACATAACTTACGGTAAATGGCCCGCCTGGCTGACCGCCCAACGACCCC
CGCCCATTGACGTCAATAATGACGTATGTTCCCATAGTAACGCCAATAGGGACTTTCCATTGACGTCAAT
GGGTGGAGTATTTACGGTAAACTGCCCACTTGGCAGTACATCAAGTGTATC
Features (pLannotate 1.2.2; 18 found; start..end, strand, type, name):
    132..335     +  promoter       CMV promoter: human cytomegalovirus (CMV) immediate early promoter
    377..395     +  promoter       T7 promoter: promoter for bacteriophage T7 RNA polymerase
    409..2127    +  CDS            Cas9(N): N-terminal portion of Streptococcus pyogenes Cas9 (Zetsche et al., 2015)
   2014..4512    +  CDS            Cas9(C): C-terminal portion of Streptococcus pyogenes Cas9 (Zetsche et al., 2015)
   4600..4665    +  CDS            3xFLAG: three tandem FLAG® epitope tags, followed by an enterokinase cleavage site
   4741..5457    +  CDS            EGFP: EGFP is a basic (constitutively fluorescent) green fluorescent protein published in 1996, derived from Aequorea victoria. It is reported to be a rapidly-maturing weak dimer with moderate acid sensitivity.
   5512..5736    +  polyA_signal   bGH poly(A) signal: bovine growth hormone polyadenylation signal
   5740..5761    +  promoter       SV40 promoter (fragment): SV40 enhancer and early promoter
   5766..5782    +  misc_feature   MCS (fragment): pBluescript multiple cloning site
   5831..5847    -  protein_bind   lac operator: The lac repressor binds to the lac operator to inhibit transcription in E. coli. This inhibition can be relieved by adding lactose or isopropyl-β-D-thiogalactopyranoside (IPTG). lac repressor encoded by lacI
   5855..5885    -  promoter       lac promoter: promoter for the E. coli lac operon
   5900..5921    -  protein_bind   CAP binding site: CAP binding activates transcription in the presence of cAMP. E. coli catabolite activator protein
   5934..6026    -  CDS            lacI (fragment): lac repressor; lacI; The lac repressor binds to the lac operator to inhibit transcription in E. coli. This inhibition can be relieved by adding lactose or isopropyl-β-D-thiogalactopyranoside (IPTG).
   6209..6797    -  rep_origin     ori: high-copy-number ColE1/pMB1/pBR322/pUC origin of replication
   6968..7828    -  CDS            AmpR: β-lactamase; bla; confers resistance to ampicillin, carbenicillin, and related antibiotics
   7829..7933    -  promoter       AmpR promoter: bla
   8004..8048    -  misc_feature   bom (fragment): basis of mobility region from pBR322
   8203..131     +  enhancer       CMV enhancer (across the origin): human cytomegalovirus immediate early enhancer
