[The description below was written by a language model from this plasmid's Addgene catalogue record and pLannotate feature annotations shown in this document.]
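Description:
pCMV-SpCas9-VQR-P2A-EGFP (LRF199) is an 8,451 nt mammalian expression plasmid for the VQR variant of Streptococcus pyogenes Cas9, built by Gibson cloning on the pCMV-T7-SpCas9-P2A-EGFP (RTW3027) backbone. It is maintained in E. coli through a high-copy ColE1/pUC-type origin and selected with ampicillin via the β-lactamase gene and its own promoter. Short remnants of lac regulatory elements, a lacI fragment, a pBluescript polylinker fragment, a small SV40 promoter fragment and a bom fragment are annotated in the backbone and appear to be cloning-vector leftovers rather than functional parts of the payload.

The expression cassette is driven by the CMV immediate early enhancer and promoter, with a T7 promoter immediately downstream that also allows in vitro transcription of the same open reading frame. The human codon-optimized Cas9 coding sequence (annotated by the software as overlapping N- and C-terminal portions of one continuous gene) carries the D1135V, R1335Q and T1337R substitutions, which are known to alter the PAM preference of SpCas9 away from the canonical NGG toward NGA-type sites. According to the record's construct name, the nuclease is followed by a bipartite SV40 nuclear localization signal and a 3xFLAG epitope. However, the tag field lists the BPNLS as N-terminal, and the NLS is not separately annotated in the feature table. A P2A self-cleaving peptide then links EGFP, so that transfected cells co-produce a separate green fluorescent marker, and the transcript ends at a bGH polyadenylation signal. No guide RNA cassette is annotated, so the guide must be supplied from another source. The plasmid is suited to nuclease genome editing in mammalian cells at sites requiring the expanded PAM, with EGFP allowing transfected cells to be identified or sorted.
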