Addgene plasmid #242664: pCMV-SpCas9-VQR-P2A-EGFP (LRF199)
Purpose: CMV promoter expression plasmid for human codon optimized SpCas9-VQR-BPNLS(SV40)-3xFLAG-P2A-EGFP
Depositing lab: Benjamin Kleinstiver. Depositing organization: Massachusetts General Hospital. Publication: Treatment of a severe vascular disease using a bespoke CRISPR-Cas9 base editor in mice. Alves CRR, Das S, Krishnan V, Ha LL, Fox LR, Stutzman HE, Shamber CE, Kalailingam P, McCarthy S, Lino Cardenas CL, Fong CE, Imai T, Mitra S, Yun S, Wood RK, Benning FMC, Roh K, Lawton J, Kim N, Silverstein RA, Ferreira da Silva J, de la Cruz D, Richa R, Xie J, Gray-Edwards HL, Malhotra R, Chung DY, Chao LH, Tsai SQ, Maguire CA, Lindsay ME, Kleinstiver BP, Musolino PL. Nat Biomed Eng. 2025 Sep 11:10.1038/s41551-025-01499-1. doi: 10.1038/s41551-025-01499-1. PubMed 40935887.
Backbone
  Vector backbone: pCMV-T7-SpCas9-P2A-EGFP (RTW3027) (Addgene Plasmid #139987)
  Vector type: Mammalian Expression, CRISPR
Growth in bacteria
  Bacterial resistance: Ampicillin, 100 μg/mL
  Growth temperature: 37°C
  Growth strain: DH5alpha
  Copy number: High Copy
Gene/Insert
  Gene/Insert name: pCMV-SpCas9-VQR-BPNLS(SV40)-3xFLAG-P2A-EGFP (alt names: LRF199; SpCas9-VQR nuclease)
  Species: Synthetic
  Mutation: VQR mutations in SpCas9(D1135V/R1335Q/T1337R)
  Promoter: CMV and T7
  Tag / fusion protein: BPNLS (N terminal on insert)
  Cloning method: Gibson Cloning
  Sequencing primers: 5′ oBK6928-CCAAGTCTCCACCCCATTGACG; 3′ oBK219-GGGAGTGGCACCTTCCAGGGTC
Terms and licenses: Academic/Nonprofit Terms; Industry Terms: Not Available to Industry
How to cite: pCMV-SpCas9-VQR-P2A-EGFP (LRF199) was a gift from Benjamin Kleinstiver (Addgene plasmid # 242664 ; http://n2t.net/addgene:242664 ; RRID:Addgene_242664)
